>Addgene plasmid #167605 | pKP2025 | addgene full sequence | sequence record 335411 | Addgene NGS Result
AAGAAACCAATTGTCCATATTGCATCAGACATTGCCGTCACTGCGTCTTTTACTGGCTCTTCTCGCTAAC
CAAACCGGTAACCCCGCTTATTAAAAGCATTCTGTAACAAAGCGGGACCAAAGCCATGACAAAAACGCGT
AACAAAAGTGTCTATAATCACGGCAGAAAAGTCCACATTGATTATTTGCACGGCGTCACACTTTGCTATG
CCATAGCATTTTTATCCATAAGATTAGCGGATCCTACCTGACGCTTTTTATCGCAACTCTCTACTGTTTC
TCCATACCCGTTTTTTTGGGCTAGCAGGAGGAATTCACCATGGGTAATAATTTAATGCAGACGGACCTTT
CCGTCTGGGGTATGTATCAGCACGCCGATATTGTCGTTAAGTGCGTGATGATTGGGCTTATTTTGGCCTC
CGTAGTCACCTGGGCAATCTTCTTCAGTAAGAGCGTAGAGTTCTTCAATCAGAAGCGTCGCCTTAAGCGC
GAGCAGCAACTGCTGGCTGAAGCGCGTTCCTTAAACCAGGCCAACGATATCGCCGCTGATTTTGGTAGCA
AAAGCTTAAGCCTGCATTTGCTCAATGAAGCGCAGAATGAGCTGGAACTGTCAGAAGGCAGCGACGATAA
CGAAGGTATTAAAGAACGTACCAGCTTCCGTCTGGAGCGTCGGGTCGCCGCAGTGGGTCGTCAAATGGGC
CGCGGTAACGGCTATCTGGCAACCATCGGCGCGATTTCTCCGTTCGTTGGTCTGTTTGGTACGGTCTGGG
GCATCATGAACAGCTTTATTGGTATCGCGCAAACGCAGACCACTAACCTGGCAGTCGTTGCGCCGGGTAT
CGCAGAAGCTCTGTTAGCAACGGCAATCGGCCTCGTGGCAGCGATTCCTGCGGTCGTTATCTATAACGTA
TTTGCACGCCAGATTGGCGGCTTTAAAGCGATGCTGGGTGATGTTGCAGCGCAGGTATTGTTGCTGCAAA
GCCGTGACCTGGCTGCAGCAGCTGCAGCAGCTGCAGCAGCTGTTCGTGTCGCACAAAAATTACGCGCAGG
ATAATATCCGATGGCAATGCATCTTAACGAAAACCTCGACGATAACGGCGAAATGCATGATATCAACGTG
ACGCCGTTTATCGACGTGATGTTGGTTCTGCTGATTATCTTTATGGTGGCGGCACCGTTAGCGACGGTAG
ATGTGAAGGTGAACTTGCCTGCTTCTACCAGCACGCCGCAGCCGCGCCCGGAAAAACCGGTTTATCTGTC
GGTGAAGGCAGACAACTCGATGTTTATCGGTAACGATCCGGTCACCGATGAAACAATGATTACGGCGTTG
AATGCGTTAACCGAAGGCAAGAAAGACACCACCATCTTCTTCCGAGCGGACAAAACCGTCGATTACGAGA
CGTTGATGAAGGTAATGGATACGCTGCATCAGGCGGGTTACCTGAAGATAGGTCTGGTCGGCGAAGAAAC
CGCCAAAGCGAAGTAAGGGGATCCTCTAGAGTCGACCTGCAGGCATGCAAGCTTGGCTGTTTTGGCGGAT
GAGAGAAGATTTTCAGCCTGATACAGATTAAATCAGAACGCAGAAGCGGTCTGATAAAACAGAATTTGCC
TGGCGGCAGTAGCGCGGTGGTCCCACCTGACCCCATGCCGAACTCAGAAGTGAAACGCCGTAGCGCCGAT
GGTAGTGTGGGGTCTCCCCATGCGAGAGTAGGGAACTGCCAGGCATCAAATAAAACGAAAGGCTCAGTCG
AAAGACTGGGCCTTTCGTTTTATCTGTTGTTTGTCGGTGAACGCTCTCCTGAGTAGGACAAATCCGCCGG
GAGCGGATTTGAACGTTGCGAAGCAACGGCCCGGAGGGTGGCGGGCAGGACGCCCGCCATAAACTGCCAG
GCATCAAATTAAGCAGAAGGCCATCCTGACGGATGGCCTTTTTGCGTTTCTACAAACTCTTTTGTTTATT
TTTCTAAATACATTCAAATATGTATCCGCTCATGAGACAATAACCCTGATAAATGCTTCAATAATATTGA
AAAAGGAAGAGTATGAGTATTCAACATTTCCGTGTCGCCCTTATTCCCTTTTTTGCGGCATTTTGCCTTC
CTGTTTTTGCTCACCCAGAAACGCTGGTGAAAGTAAAAGATGCTGAAGATCAGTTGGGTGCACGAGTGGG
TTACATCGAACTGGATCTCAACAGCGGTAAGATCCTTGAGAGTTTTCGCCCCGAAGAACGTTTTCCAATG
ATGAGCACTTTTAAAGTTCTGCTATGTGGCGCGGTATTATCCCGTGTTGACGCCGGGCAAGAGCAACTCG
GTCGCCGCATACACTATTCTCAGAATGACTTGGTTGAGTACTCACCAGTCACAGAAAAGCATCTTACGGA
TGGCATGACAGTAAGAGAATTATGCAGTGCTGCCATAACCATGAGTGATAACACTGCGGCCAACTTACTT
CTGACAACGATCGGAGGACCGAAGGAGCTAACCGCTTTTTTGCACAACATGGGGGATCATGTAACTCGCC
TTGATCGTTGGGAACCGGAGCTGAATGAAGCCATACCAAACGACGAGCGTGACACCACGATGCCTGTAGC
AATGGCAACAACGTTGCGCAAACTATTAACTGGCGAACTACTTACTCTAGCTTCCCGGCAACAATTAATA
GACTGGATGGAGGCGGATAAAGTTGCAGGACCACTTCTGCGCTCGGCCCTTCCGGCTGGCTGGTTTATTG
CTGATAAATCTGGAGCCGGTGAGCGTGGGTCTCGCGGTATCATTGCAGCACTGGGGCCAGATGGTAAGCC
CTCCCGTATCGTAGTTATCTACACGACGGGGAGTCAGGCAACTATGGATGAACGAAATAGACAGATCGCT
GAGATAGGTGCCTCACTGATTAAGCATTGGTAACTGTCAGACCAAGTTTACTCATATATACTTTAGATTG
ATT
[125 nt withheld, positions 2944-3068]
C
[141 nt withheld, positions 3070-3210]
CCTTTGACGTTGGAGTCCACGTTCTTT
[37 nt withheld, positions 3238-3274]
ACCCTATCTCGGGCTATTCTTTTGATTTATAAGGGATTTTGCCGATTTCGGCCTATTGGTTAAAAAATGA
GCTGATTTAACAAAAATTTAACGCGAATTTTAACAAAATATTAACGTTTACAATTTAAAAGGATCTAGGT
GAAGATCCTTTTTGATAATCTCATGACCAAAATCCCTTAACGTGAGTTTTCGTTCCACTGAGCGTCAGAC
CCCGTAGAAAAGATCAAAGGATCTTCTTGAGATCCTTTTTTTCTGCGCGTAATCTGCTGCTTGCAAACAA
AAAAACCACCGCTACCAGCGGTGGTTTGTTTGCCGGATCAAGAGCTACCAACTCTTTTTCCGAAGGTAAC
TGGCTTCAGCAGAGCGCAGATACCAAATACTGTCCTTCTAGTGTAGCCGTAGTTAGGCCACCACTTCAAG
AACTCTGTAGCACCGCCTACATACCTCGCTCTGCTAATCCTGTTACCAGTGGCTGCTGCCAGTGGCGATA
AGTCGTGTCTTACCGGGTTGGACTCAAGACGATAGTTACCGGATAAGGCGCAGCGGTCGGGCTGAACGGG
GGGTTCGTGCACACAGCCCAGCTTGGAGCGAACGACCTACACCGAACTGAGATACCTACAGCGTGAGCTA
TGAGAAAGCGCCACGCTTCCCGAAGGGAGAAAGGCGGACAGGTATCCGGTAAGCGGCAGGGTCGGAACAG
GAGAGCGCACGAGGGAGCTTCCAGGGGGAAACGCCTGGTATCTTTATAGTCCTGTCGGGTTTCGCCACCT
CTGACTTGAGCGTCGATTTTTGTGATGCTCGTCAGGGGGGCGGAGCCTATGGAAAAACGCCAGCAACGCG
GCCTTTTTACGGTTCCTGGCCTTTTGCTGGCCTTTTGCTCACATGTTCTTTCCTGCGTTATCCCCTGATT
CTGTGGATAACCGTATTACCGCCTTTGAGTGAGCTGATACCGCTCGCCGCAGCCGAACGACCGAGCGCAG
CGAGTCAGTGAGCGAGGAAGCGGAAGAGCGCCTGATGCGGTATTTTCTCCTTACGCATCTGTGCGGTATT
TCACACCGCATAGGGTCATGGCTGCGCCCCGACACCCGCCAACACCCGCTGACGCGCCCTGACGGGCTTG
TCTGCTCCCGGCATCCGCTTACAGACAAGCTGTGACCGTCTCCGGGAGCTGCATGTGTCAGAGGTTTTCA
CCGTCATCACCGAAACGCGCGAGGCAGAAGGAGATGGCGCCCAACAGTCCCCCGGCCACGGGGCCTGCCA
CCATACCCACGCCGAAACAAGCGCTCATGAGCCCGAAGTGGCGAGCCCGATCTTCCCCATCGGTGATGTC
GGCGATATAGGCGCCAGCAACCGCACCTGTGGCGCCGGTGATGCCGGCCACGATGCGTCCGGCGTAGAGG
ATCTGCTCATGTTTGACAGCTTATCATCGATGCATAATGTGCCTGTCAAATGGACGAAGCAGGGATTCTG
CAAACCCTATGCTACTCCGTCAAGCCGTCAATTGTCTGATTCGTTACCAATTATGACAACTTGACGGCTA
CATCATTCACTTTTTCTTCACAACCGGCACGGAACTCGCTCGGGCTGGCCCCGGTGCATTTTTTAAATAC
CCGCGAGAAATAGAGTTGATCGTCAAAACCAACATTGCGACCGACGGTGGCGATAGGCATCCGGGTGGTG
CTCAAAAGCAGCTTCGCCTGGCTGATACGTTGGTCCTCGCGCCAGCTTAAGACGCTAATCCCTAACTGCT
GGCGGAAAAGATGTGACAGACGCGACGGCGACAAGCAAACATGCTGTGCGACGCTGGCGATATCAAAATT
GCTGTCTGCCAGGTGATCGCTGATGTACTGACAAGCCTCGCGTACCCGATTATCCATCGGTGGATGGAGC
GACTCGTTAATCGCTTCCATGCGCCGCAGTAACAATTGCTCAAGCAGATTTATCGCCAGCAGCTCCGAAT
AGCGCCCTTCCCCTTGCCCGGCGTTAATGATTTGCCCAAACAGGTCGCTGAAATGCGGCTGGTGCGCTTC
ATCCGGGCGAAAGAACCCCGTATTGGCAAATATTGACGGCCAGTTAAGCCATTCATGCCAGTAGGCGCGC
GGACGAAAGTAAACCCACTGGTGATACCATTCGCGAGCCTCCGGATGACGACCGTAGTGATGAATCTCTC
CTGGCGGGAACAGCAAAATATCACCCGGTCGGCAAACAAATTCTCGTCCCTGATTTTTCACCACCCCCTG
ACCGCGAATGGTGAGATTGAGAATATAACCTTTCATTCCCAGCGGTCGGTCGATAAAAAAATCGAGATAA
CCGTTGGCCTCAATCGGCGTTAAACCCGCCACCAGATGGGCATTAAACGAGTATCCCGGCAGCAGGGGAT
CATTTTGCGCTTCAGCCATACTTTTCATACTCCCGCCATTCAGAG
Features (pLannotate 1.2.2; 16 found; start..end, strand, type, name):
      1..285     +  promoter       araBAD promoter: araBAD; promoter of the L-arabinose operon of E. coli; the araC regulatory gene is transcribed in the opposite direction (Guzman et al., 1995)
    320..1051    +  CDS            exbB: EXBB_ECOLI - Experimental evidence at protein level: Swiss-Prot protein existence level 1. Involved in the TonB-dependent energy-dependent transport of various receptor-bound substrates. Protects ExbD from proteolytic degradation and functionally stabilizes TonB. From Escherichia coli (strain K12).
   1061..1483    +  CDS            exbD: EXBD_ECOLI - Experimental evidence at protein level: Swiss-Prot protein existence level 1. Involved in the TonB-dependent energy-dependent transport of various receptor-bound substrates. From Escherichia coli (strain K12).
   1487..1524    +  misc_feature   MCS (fragment): pUC18/19 multiple cloning site
   1608..1723    +  ncRNA          5S rRNA: Accession: RF00001 - 5S ribosomal RNA
   1727..1813    +  terminator     rrnB T1 terminator: Escherichia coli rrnB; transcription terminator T1 from the E. coli rrnB gene
   1905..1932    +  terminator     rrnB T2 terminator: transcription terminator T2 from the E. coli rrnB gene
   1951..2042    +  promoter       AmpR promoter: bla
   2043..2903    +  CDS            AmpR: β-lactamase; bla; confers resistance to ampicillin, carbenicillin, and related antibiotics
   2945..3325    +  rep_origin     M13 ori (sequence partly withheld): M13 bacteriophage origin of replication; arrow indicates direction of (+) strand synthesis
   3511..4099    +  rep_origin     ori: high-copy-number ColE1/pMB1/pBR322/pUC origin of replication
   4285..4336    -  misc_feature   bom (fragment): basis of mobility region from pBR322
   4452..4491    -  CDS            rop (fragment): Rop protein, which maintains plasmids at low copy number; rop
   4492..4677    -  CDS            TcR (fragment): tetracycline efflux protein; tet; confers resistance to tetracycline
   4687..4705    +  promoter       tet promoter (fragment): E. coli promoter for tetracycline efflux protein gene
   4795..5673    -  CDS            araC: L-arabinose regulatory protein; araC
