[The description below was written by a language model from this plasmid's Addgene catalogue record and pLannotate feature annotations shown in this document.]
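Description:
pKP2025 is a bacterial expression plasmid built on the pBAD24 backbone that produces a mutant form of Escherichia coli ExbB together with ExbD. It is derived from a parental plasmid, pKP660, with codons 225–234 of exbB replaced by alanine codons, giving a ten-residue alanine block substitution near the C-terminal end of the protein. The sequenced record is about 5.7 kb. The plasmid is maintained in E. coli through a high-copy ColE1/pMB1-type origin and selected with ampicillin via the β-lactamase gene and its own promoter. An M13 phage origin is also present, along with non-functional pBR322 remnants (fragments of bom, rop, the tetracycline resistance gene and its promoter).

The exbB and exbD coding sequences lie in tandem, separated by only a few bases, immediately downstream of the araBAD promoter, so both appear to be transcribed as a single operon-like unit. The divergently oriented araC gene encodes the regulator that represses this promoter in the absence of L-arabinose and activates it when the sugar is supplied, allowing titratable expression. Transcription is stopped by the rrnB T1 and T2 terminators, which follow a short multiple cloning site remnant and a 5S rRNA segment. No epitope tags or reporters are annotated.

ExbB and ExbD work with TonB in energy-dependent transport of receptor-bound substrates across the outer membrane, and ExbB also protects ExbD from proteolysis and stabilises TonB. The record gives the purpose only as expression of the mutant pair. The design fits structure–function analysis of how this ExbB segment contributes to TonB system activity.
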