Addgene plasmid #167605: pKP2025
Purpose: Express ExbB (225-234 Ala),ExbD
Depositing lab: Kathleen Postle. Depositing organization: Pennsylvania State University.
Backbone
  Vector backbone: pBAD24
  Vector type: Bacterial Expression
Growth in bacteria
  Bacterial resistance: Ampicillin, 100 μg/mL
  Growth temperature: 37°C
  Growth strain: DH5alpha
  Copy number: High Copy
Gene/Insert
  Gene/Insert name: ExbB, ExbD
  Species: Escherichia coli
  Mutation: exbB gene with ala codons replacing codons 225-234 in pKP660 (PMID: 19627500)
  Cloning method: Restriction Enzyme; 5′ cloning site Unknown (unknown if destroyed)
Terms and licenses: Academic/Nonprofit Terms; Industry Terms: Not Available to Industry
How to cite: pKP2025 was a gift from Kathleen Postle (Addgene plasmid # 167605 ; http://n2t.net/addgene:167605 ; RRID:Addgene_167605)
